Addgene plasmid #172435: LV-PGK-PVR-P2A-Cre-EFS-mScarletSIIN
Purpose: Lentivirus, expresses Cre recombinase, mouse PVR (CD155), and mScarlet-SIINFEKL
Depositing lab: Tyler Jacks. Depositing organization: Massachusetts Institute of Technology. Publication: The CD155/TIGIT axis promotes and maintains immune evasion in neoantigen-expressing pancreatic cancer. Freed-Pastor WA, Lambert LJ, Ely ZA, Pattada NB, Bhutkar A, Eng G, Mercer KL, Garcia AP, Lin L, Rideout WM 3rd, Hwang WL, Schenkel JM, Jaeger AM, Bronson RT, Westcott PMK, Hether TD, Divakar P, Reeves JW, Deshpande V, Delorey T, Phillips D, Yilmaz OH, Regev A, Jacks T. Cancer Cell. 2021 Oct 11;39(10):1342-1360.e14. doi: 10.1016/j.ccell.2021.07.007. Epub 2021 Aug 5. PubMed 34358448.
Backbone
  Vector backbone: Lentivirus
  Vector type: Lentiviral
Growth in bacteria
  Bacterial resistance: Ampicillin, 100 μg/mL
  Growth temperature: 37°C
  Growth strain: NEB Stable
  Copy number: Unknown
Gene/Insert 1
  Gene/Insert name: Cre
Gene/Insert 2
  Gene/Insert name: PVR (alt name: CD155)
  Species: M. musculus (mouse)
Gene/Insert 3
  Gene/Insert name: mScarlet-SIINFEKL(OVA257-264)+Ova 323-339
Terms and licenses: Academic/Nonprofit Terms; Industry Terms: Not Available to Industry
How to cite: LV-PGK-PVR-P2A-Cre-EFS-mScarletSIIN was a gift from Tyler Jacks (Addgene plasmid # 172435 ; http://n2t.net/addgene:172435 ; RRID:Addgene_172435)
