[The description below was written by a language model from this plasmid's Addgene catalogue record and pLannotate feature annotations shown in this document.]
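Description:
LV-PGK-PVR-P2A-Cre-EFS-mScarletSIIN is an 11.6 kb HIV-1-based lentiviral transfer plasmid carrying two independent expression cassettes for delivery into mammalian, chiefly mouse, cells. It is maintained in E. coli through a high-copy ColE1/pUC-type origin and an ampicillin resistance gene. The backbone also carries an f1 origin and an SV40/EM7-driven bleomycin/Zeocin resistance cassette that lies outside the LTRs and so is not packaged. The viral portion has a third-generation layout. A CMV enhancer/promoter replaces the 5' U3 to drive genomic RNA from a truncated 5' LTR, followed by the Ψ packaging signal with a gag fragment, the RRE for Rev-dependent export, and the cPPT/CTS. A WPRE that boosts transcript expression sits ahead of a self-inactivating ΔU3 3' LTR and a bGH polyadenylation signal.

In the first cassette, the mouse PGK promoter drives mouse PVR (CD155) joined to Cre recombinase by a P2A self-cleaving peptide, so both proteins come from one transcript. The automated annotation leaves the region between the PGK promoter and Cre unlabelled; this gap is where the name and catalogue entry place PVR-P2A. In the second cassette, the EF-1α core (EFS) promoter drives mScarlet fused to ovalbumin-derived sequences, including the SIINFEKL CD8 T cell epitope (OVA 257-264). The catalogue entry also lists OVA 323-339.

One integrated provirus therefore supplies Cre to recombine floxed alleles in the infected cell, a defined and fluorescently traceable model neoantigen, and enforced expression of the TIGIT ligand CD155. The associated publication concerns the CD155/TIGIT axis in immune evasion by neoantigen-expressing pancreatic cancer, which fits use in Cre-dependent mouse tumour models.
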