Features (pLannotate 1.2.2; 34 found; start..end, strand, type, name):
     31..83      -  misc_feature   bom (fragment): basis of mobility region from pBR322
    238..617     +  enhancer       CMV enhancer: human cytomegalovirus immediate early enhancer
    618..817     +  promoter       CMV promoter: human cytomegalovirus (CMV) immediate early promoter
    835..1015    +  LTR            5' LTR (truncated): truncated 5' long terminal repeat (LTR) from HIV-1
   1062..1187    +  misc_feature   HIV-1 Ψ: packaging signal of human immunodeficiency virus type 1
   1171..1534    +  CDS            HIV-1 gag (fragment): gag protein from human immunodeficiency virus 1; gag
   1680..1913    +  misc_feature   RRE: The Rev response element (RRE) of HIV-1 allows for Rev-dependent mRNA export from the nucleus to the cytoplasm.
   2290..2390    +  CDS            Rev (fragment): human immunodeficiency virus 1 (HIV-1) Rev protein; rev; enhances nuclear export of unspliced and incompletely spliced viral mRNAs
   2440..2557    +  misc_feature   cPPT/CTS: central polypurine tract and central termination sequence of HIV-1
   2638..3137    +  promoter       PGK promoter: mouse phosphoglycerate kinase 1 promoter
   4483..5513    +  CDS            Cre (fragment): site-specific recombinase Cre is a site-specific recombinase from bacteriophage P1. Recombination occurs at loxP sequences.
   5569..5780    +  promoter       EF-1α core promoter: core promoter for human elongation factor EF-1α
   5831..6526    +  CDS            mScarlet: mScarlet is a basic (constitutively fluorescent) red fluorescent protein published in 2016, derived from synthetic construct. It has moderate acid sensitivity.
   6527..6601    +  CDS            ovalbumin (fragment): chicken ovalbumin
   6614..6637    +  CDS            OVA peptide: antigenic CD8+ T cell epitope from chicken ovalbumin
   6703..6726    +  misc_feature   MCS (fragment): pBluescript multiple cloning site
   6726..7314    +  misc_feature   WPRE: woodchuck hepatitis virus posttranscriptional regulatory element
   7365..7384    +  misc_feature   cPPT/CTS (fragment): central polypurine tract and central termination sequence of HIV-1
   7386..7619    +  LTR            3' LTR (ΔU3): self-inactivating 3' long terminal repeat (LTR) from HIV-1
   7651..7875    +  polyA_signal   bGH poly(A) signal: bovine growth hormone polyadenylation signal
   7879..7900    +  promoter       SV40 promoter (fragment): SV40 enhancer and early promoter
   7921..8349    +  rep_origin     f1 ori (sequence partly withheld): f1 bacteriophage origin of replication; arrow indicates direction of (+) strand synthesis
   8363..8692    +  promoter       SV40 promoter: SV40 enhancer and early promoter
   8740..8787    +  promoter       EM7 promoter: synthetic bacterial promoter&nbsp
   8806..9180    +  CDS            BleoR: antibiotic-binding protein; Sh ble from Streptoalloteichus hindustanus; confers resistance to bleomycin, phleomycin, and Zeocin™
   9190..9315    +  CDS            ble (fragment): BLE_KLEPN - Experimental evidence at protein level: Swiss-Prot protein existence level 1. Binding protein with a strong affinity to the bleomycin family of antibiotics. Binds to CL990; an antimitotic-antibiotic compound. From Klebsiella pneumoniae.
   9310..9431    +  polyA_signal   SV40 poly(A) signal: SV40 polyadenylation signal
   9502..9524    -  protein_bind   lac operator (fragment): The lac repressor binds to the lac operator to inhibit transcription in E. coli. This inhibition can be relieved by adding lactose or isopropyl-β-D-thiogalactopyranoside (IPTG). lac repressor encoded by lacI
   9528..9558    -  promoter       lac promoter: promoter for the E. coli lac operon
   9573..9594    -  protein_bind   CAP binding site: CAP binding activates transcription in the presence of cAMP. E. coli catabolite activator protein
   9607..9699    -  CDS            lacI (fragment): lac repressor; lacI; The lac repressor binds to the lac operator to inhibit transcription in E. coli. This inhibition can be relieved by adding lactose or isopropyl-β-D-thiogalactopyranoside (IPTG).
   9882..10470   -  rep_origin     ori: high-copy-number ColE1/pMB1/pBR322/pUC origin of replication
  10641..11501   -  CDS            AmpR: β-lactamase; bla; confers resistance to ampicillin, carbenicillin, and related antibiotics
  11502..11606   -  promoter       AmpR promoter: bla
>Addgene plasmid #172435 | LV-PGK-PVR-P2A-Cre-EFS-mScarletSIIN | addgene full sequence | sequence record 384401 | Addgene NGS Result
GTCGACGGATCGGGAGATCTCCCGATCCCCTATGGTGCACTCTCAGTACAATCTGCTCTGATGCCGCATA
GTTAAGCCAGTATCTGCTCCCTGCTTGTGTGTTGGAGGTCGCTGAGTAGTGCGCGAGCAAAATTTAAGCT
ACAACAAGGCAAGGCTTGACCGACAATTGCATGAAGAATCTGCTTAGGGTTAGGCGTTTTGCGCTGCTTC
GCGATGTACGGGCCAGATATACGCGTTGACATTGATTATTGACTAGTTATTAATAGTAATCAATTACGGG
GTCATTAGTTCATAGCCCATATATGGAGTTCCGCGTTACATAACTTACGGTAAATGGCCCGCCTGGCTGA
CCGCCCAACGACCCCCGCCCATTGACGTCAATAATGACGTATGTTCCCATAGTAACGCCAATAGGGACTT
TCCATTGACGTCAATGGGTGGAGTATTTACGGTAAACTGCCCACTTGGCAGTACATCAAGTGTATCATAT
GCCAAGTACGCCCCCTATTGACGTCAATGACGGTAAATGGCCCGCCTGGCATTATGCCCAGTACATGACC
TTATGGGACTTTCCTACTTGGCAGTACATCTACGTATTAGTCATCGCTATTACCATGGTGATGCGGTTTT
GGCAGTACATCAATGGGCGTGGATAGCGGTTTGACTCACGGGGATTTCCAAGTCTCCACCCCATTGACGT
CAATGGGAGTTTGTTTTGGCACCAAAATCAACGGGACTTTCCAAAATGTCGTAACAACTCCGCCCCATTG
ACGCAAATGGGCGGTAGGCGTGTACGGTGGGAGGTCTATATAAGCAGCGCGTTTTGCCTGTACTGGGTCT
CTCTGGTTAGACCAGATCTGAGCCTGGGAGCTCTCTGGCTAACTAGGGAACCCACTGCTTAAGCCTCAAT
AAAGCTTGCCTTGAGTGCTTCAAGTAGTGTGTGCCCGTCTGTTGTGTGACTCTGGTAACTAGAGATCCCT
CAGACCCTTTTAGTCAGTGTGGAAAATCTCTAGCAGTGGCGCCCGAACAGGGACTTGAAAGCGAAAGGGA
AACCAGAGGAGCTCTCTCGACGCAGGACTCGGCTTGCTGAAGCGCGCACGGCAAGAGGCGAGGGGCGGCG
ACTGGTGAGTACGCCAAAAATTTTGACTAGCGGAGGCTAGAAGGAGAGAGATGGGTGCGAGAGCGTCAGT
ATTAAGCGGGGGAGAATTAGATCGCGATGGGAAAAAATTCGGTTAAGGCCAGGGGGAAAGAAAAAATATA
AATTAAAACATATAGTATGGGCAAGCAGGGAGCTAGAACGATTCGCAGTTAATCCTGGCCTGTTAGAAAC
ATCAGAAGGCTGTAGACAAATACTGGGACAGCTACAACCATCCCTTCAGACAGGATCAGAAGAACTTAGA
TCATTATATAATACAGTAGCAACCCTCTATTGTGTGCATCAAAGGATAGAGATAAAAGACACCAAGGAAG
CTTTAGACAAGATAGAGGAAGAGCAAAACAAAAGTAAGACCACCGCACAGCAAGCGGCCGCTGATCTTCA
GACCTGGAGGAGGAGATATGAGGGACAATTGGAGAAGTGAATTATATAAATATAAAGTAGTAAAAATTGA
ACCATTAGGAGTAGCACCCACCAAGGCAAAGAGAAGAGTGGTGCAGAGAGAAAAAAGAGCAGTGGGAATA
GGAGCTTTGTTCCTTGGGTTCTTGGGAGCAGCAGGAAGCACTATGGGCGCAGCGTCAATGACGCTGACGG
TACAGGCCAGACAATTATTGTCTGGTATAGTGCAGCAGCAGAACAATTTGCTGAGGGCTATTGAGGCGCA
ACAGCATCTGTTGCAACTCACAGTCTGGGGCATCAAGCAGCTCCAGGCAAGAATCCTGGCTGTGGAAAGA
TACCTAAAGGATCAACAGCTCCTGGGGATTTGGGGTTGCTCTGGAAAACTCATTTGCACCACTGCTGTGC
CTTGGAATGCTAGTTGGAGTAATAAATCTCTGGAACAGATTTGGAATCACACGACCTGGATGGAGTGGGA
CAGAGAAATTAACAATTACACAAGCTTAATACACTCCTTAATTGAAGAATCGCAAAACCAGCAAGAAAAG
AATGAACAAGAATTATTGGAATTAGATAAATGGGCAAGTTTGTGGAATTGGTTTAACATAACAAATTGGC
TGTGGTATATAAAATTATTCATAATGATAGTAGGAGGCTTGGTAGGTTTAAGAATAGTTTTTGCTGTACT
TTCTATAGTGAATAGAGTTAGGCAGGGATATTCACCATTATCGTTTCAGACCCACCTCCCAACCCCGAGG
GGACCCGACAGGCCCGAAGGAATAGAAGAAGAAGGTGGAGAGAGAGACAGAGACAGATCCATTCGATTAG
TGAACGGATCGGCACTGCGTGCGCCAATTCTGCAGACAAATGGCAGTATTCATCCACAATTTTAAAAGAA
AAGGGGGGATTGGGGGGTACAGTGCAGGGGAAAGAATAGTAGACATAATAGCAACAGACATACAAACTAA
AGAATTACAAAAACAAATTACAAAAATTCAAAATTTTCGGGTTTATTACAGGGACAGCAGAGATCCAGTT
TGGTTAATTAAGGTACCGATCAGTGTGAGGGAGTGTAAAGCTGGTTTGGGTAGGGGAGGCGCTTTTCCCA
AGGCAGTCTGGAGCATGCGCTTTAGCAGCCCCGCTGGGCACTTGGCGCTACACAAGTGGCCTCTGGCCTC
GCACACATTCCACATCCACCGGTAGGCGCCAACCGGCTCCGTTCTTTGGTGGCCCCTTCGCGCCACCTTC
TACTCCTCCCCTAGTCAGGAAGTTCCCCCCCGCCCCGCAGCTCGCGTCGTGCAGGACGTGACAAATGGAA
GTAGCACGTGTCACTAGTCTCGTGCAGATGGACAGCACCGCTGAGCAATGGAAGCGGGTAGGCCTTTGGG
GCAGCGGCCAATAGCAGCTTTGCTCCTTCGCTTTCTGGGCTCAGAGGCTGGGAAGGGGTGGGTCCGGGGG
CGGGCTCAGGGGCGGGCTCAGGGGCGGGGCGGGCGCCCGAAGGTCCTCCGGAGGCCCGGCATTCTGCACG
CTTCAAAAGCGCACGTCTGCCGCGCTGTTCTCCTCTTCCTCATCTCCGGGCCTTTCGCTAACTCGAACGC
TAGCTGTGCGATCGTTTGCCACCATGGCTCAACTCGCCCGAGCCACCCGCTCCCCGCTGTCATGGCTGCT
GCTGCTGTTCTGCTATGCACTCCGGAAAGCGGGTGGGGATATACGTGTGCTGGTGCCCTACAATTCGACA
GGCGTCTTGGGAGGGTCGACCACCTTGCACTGTAGTCTGACTTCTAATGAGAATGTGACTATCACTCAAA
TAACCTGGATGAAGAAGGATTCAGGTGGATCCCACGCTCTTGTGGCTGTCTTCCACCCCAAGAAGGGGCC
CAACATCAAAGAGCCAGAGAGGGTGAAATTCTTGGCTGCCCAACAGGATCTGAGGAACGCATCTCTGGCC
ATCTCGAACTTAAGTGTAGAAGACGAAGGCATCTATGAATGTCAGATTGCCACATTCCCCAGAGGCAGTA
GAAGCACCAATGCCTGGCTGAAGGTGCAAGCCCGACCTAAGAACACTGCAGAGGCCCTGGAGCCCTCTCC
CACCTTGATACTGCAGGATGTGGCTAAATGCATCTCTGCCAATGGTCACCCTCCTGGACGAATCTCTTGG
CCCTCGAATGTGAATGGAAGTCACCGTGAAATGAAGGAACCAGGGTCCCAGCCGGGCACCACCACAGTTA
CCAGCTACCTCTCCATGGTACCTTCTCGCCAGGCAGACGGCAAGAACATCACCTGCACGGTGGAGCATGA
AAGCTTACAGGAGCTGGACCAGCTGCTGGTGACCCTTTCCCAACCCTATCCACCTGAAAACGTGTCCATC
TCTGGCTATGACGGCAACTGGTATGTTGGCCTCACTAACTTGACCCTGACCTGTGAAGCTCACAGCAAAC
CAGCGCCTGACATGGCTGGATATAACTGGAGCACGAACACGGGTGACTTTCCCAACTCTGTTAAGCGCCA
GGGCAATATGCTTCTAATCTCCACCGTAGAGGATGGTCTCAATAACACGGTCATTGTGTGCGAAGTCACC
AATGCCCTAGGGTCTGGGCAGGGCCAAGTGCACATCATTGTTAAAGAGAAACCTGAGAATATGCAGCAAA
ATACAAGATTACACCTAGGCTACATCTTTCTTATCGTCTTTGTCCTCGCTGTAGTCATCATCATCGCAGC
ACTATACACTATACGAAGATGCAGGCATGGTCGTGCTCTGCAGTCCAATCCCTCAGAGAGGGAGAACGTC
CAGTATTCATCTGTGAACGGCGACTGTAGACTGAACATGGAGCCAAACAGCACAAGGGGCAGCGGCGCCA
CCAACTTCAGCCTGCTGAAGCAGGCCGGCGACGTGGAGGAGAACCCCGGCCCCCCCAAGAAGAAGAGGAA
GGTGTCCAATTTACTGACCGTACACCAAAATTTGCCTGCATTACCGGTCGATGCAACGAGTGATGAGGTT
CGCAAGAACCTGATGGACATGTTCAGGGATCGCCAGGCGTTTTCTGAGCATACCTGGAAAATGCTTCTGT
CCGTTTGCCGGTCGTGGGCGGCATGGTGCAAGTTGAATAACCGGAAATGGTTTCCCGCAGAACCTGAAGA
TGTTCGCGATTATCTTCTATATCTTCAGGCGCGCGGTCTGGCAGTAAAAACTATCCAGCAACATTTGGGC
CAGCTAAACATGCTTCATCGTCGGTCCGGGCTGCCACGACCAAGTGACAGCAATGCTGTTTCACTGGTTA
TGCGGCGGATCCGAAAAGAAAACGTTGATGCCGGTGAACGTGCAAAACAGGCTCTAGCGTTCGAACGCAC
TGATTTCGACCAGGTTCGTTCACTCATGGAAAATAGCGATCGCTGCCAGGATATACGTAATCTGGCATTT
CTGGGGATTGCTTATAACACCCTGTTACGTATAGCCGAAATTGCCAGGATCAGGGTTAAAGATATCTCAC
GTACTGACGGTGGGAGAATGTTAATCCATATTGGCAGAACGAAAACGCTGGTTAGCACCGCAGGTGTAGA
GAAGGCACTTAGCCTGGGGGTAACTAAACTGGTCGAGCGATGGATTTCCGTATCTGGTGTAGCTGATGAT
CCGAATAACTACCTGTTTTGCCGGGTCAGAAAAAATGGTGTTGCCGCGCCATCTGCCACCAGCCAGCTAT
CAACTCGCGCCCTGGAAGGGATTTTTGAAGCAACTCATCGATTGATTTACGGCGCTAAGGATGACTCTGG
TCAGAGATACCTGGCCTGGTCTGGACACAGTGCCCGTGTCGGAGCCGCGCGAGATATGGCCCGCGCTGGA
GTTTCAATACCGGAGATCATGCAAGCTGGTGGCTGGACCAATGTAAATATTGTCATGAACTATATCCGTA
ACCTGGATAGTGAAACAGGGGCAATGGTGCGCCTGCTGGAAGATGGCGATTAGAAACCGCTGTTCCTAGG
AATCCCGAGGCCTTCGAGTGGCTCCGGTGCCCGTCAGTGGGCAGAGCGCACATCGCCCACAGTCCCCGAG
AAGTTGGGGGGAGGGGTCGGCAATTGAACCGGTGCCTAGAGAAGGTGGCGCGGGGTAAACTGGGAAAGTG
ATGTCGTGTACTGGCTCCGCCTTTTTCCCGAGGGTGGGGGAGAACCGTATATAAGTGCAGTAGTCGCCGT
GAACGTTCTTTTTCGCAACGGGTTTGCCGCCAGAACACAGGTGTCGTGACGCGGGACCCGACATTAGCGC
TACAGCTTAAGCGGGCCACCATGGTGAGCAAGGGCGAGGCAGTGATCAAGGAGTTCATGCGGTTCAAGGT
GCACATGGAGGGCTCCATGAACGGCCACGAGTTCGAGATCGAGGGCGAGGGCGAGGGCCGCCCCTACGAG
GGCACCCAGACCGCCAAGCTGAAGGTGACCAAGGGTGGCCCCCTGCCCTTCTCCTGGGACATCCTGTCCC
CTCAGTTCATGTACGGCTCCAGGGCCTTCACCAAGCACCCCGCCGACATCCCCGACTACTATAAGCAGTC
CTTCCCCGAGGGCTTCAAGTGGGAGCGCGTGATGAACTTCGAGGACGGCGGCGCCGTGACCGTGACCCAG
GACACCTCCCTGGAGGACGGCACCCTGATCTACAAGGTGAAGCTCCGCGGCACCAACTTCCCTCCTGACG
GCCCCGTAATGCAGAAGAAGACAATGGGCTGGGAAGCGTCCACCGAGCGGTTGTACCCCGAGGACGGCGT
GCTGAAGGGCGACATTAAGATGGCCCTGCGCCTGAAGGACGGCGGCCGCTACCTGGCGGACTTCAAGACC
ACCTACAAGGCCAAGAAGCCCGTGCAGATGCCCGGCGCCTACAACGTCGACCGCAAGTTGGACATCACCT
CCCACAACGAGGACTACACCGTGGTGGAACAGTACGAACGCTCCGAGGGCCGCCACTCCACCGGCGGCAT
GGACGAGCTGTACAAGGAGAGCCTGAAGATATCTCAAGCTGTCCATGCAGCACATGCAGAAATCAATGAA
GCAGGCAGAGAGGTGGTAGGGGAGCAGCTCGAGAGTATAATCAACTTTGAAAAACTGTAAAAACGTTGTT
GTTTGGGGTTGAATTACTCTACATGTTTAAGGGTTCCGGTTCCACTAGGTACAATTCGATATCAAGCTTA
TCGATAATCAACCTCTGGATTACAAAATTTGTGAAAGATTGACTGGTATTCTTAACTATGTTGCTCCTTT
TACGCTATGTGGATACGCTGCTTTAATGCCTTTGTATCATGCTATTGCTTCCCGTATGGCTTTCATTTTC
TCCTCCTTGTATAAATCCTGGTTGCTGTCTCTTTATGAGGAGTTGTGGCCCGTTGTCAGGCAACGTGGCG
TGGTGTGCACTGTGTTTGCTGACGCAACCCCCACTGGTTGGGGCATTGCCACCACCTGTCAGCTCCTTTC
CGGGACTTTCGCTTTCCCCCTCCCTATTGCCACGGCGGAACTCATCGCCGCCTGCCTTGCCCGCTGCTGG
ACAGGGGCTCGGCTGTTGGGCACTGACAATTCCGTGGTGTTGTCGGGGAAATCATCGTCCTTTCCTTGGC
TGCTCGCCTGTGTTGCCACCTGGATTCTGCGCGGGACGTCCTTCTGCTACGTCCCTTCGGCCCTCAATCC
AGCGGACCTTCCTTCCCGCGGCCTGCTGCCGGCTCTGCGGCCTCTTCCGCGTCTTCGCCTTCGCCCTCAG
ACGAGTCGGATCTCCCTTTGGGCCGCCTCCCCGCGTCGACTTTAAGACCAATGACTTACAAGGCAGCTGT
AGATCTTAGCCACTTTTTAAAAGAAAAGGGGGGACTGGAAGGGCTAATTCACTCCCAACGAAGACAAGAT
CTGCTTTTTGCTTGTACTGGGTCTCTCTGGTTAGACCAGATCTGAGCCTGGGAGCTCTCTGGCTAACTAG
GGAACCCACTGCTTAAGCCTCAATAAAGCTTGCCTTGAGTGCTTCAAGTAGTGTGTGCCCGTCTGTTGTG
TGACTCTGGTAACTAGAGATCCCTCAGACCCTTTTAGTCAGTGTGGAAAATCTCTAGCAGGGCCCGGCGA
AACCCGCTGATCAGCCTCGACTGTGCCTTCTAGTTGCCAGCCATCTGTTGTTTGCCCCTCCCCCGTGCCT
TCCTTGACCCTGGAAGGTGCCACTCCCACTGTCCTTTCCTAATAAAATGAGGAAATTGCATCGCATTGTC
TGAGTAGGTGTCATTCTATTCTGGGGGGTGGGGTGGGGCAGGACAGCAAGGGGGAGGATTGGGAAGACAA
TAGCAGGCATGCTGGGGATGCGGTGGGCTCTATGGCTTCTGAGGCGGAAAGAACCAGCTGGGGCTCTAGG
GGGTATCCCC
[124 nt withheld, positions 7921-8044]
C
[91 nt withheld, positions 8046-8136]
A
[49 nt withheld, positions 8138-8186]
CCTTTGACGTTGGAGTCCACGTTCTTT
[37 nt withheld, positions 8214-8250]
ACCCTATCTCGGTCTATTCTTTTGATTTATAAGGGATTTTGCCGATTTCGGCCTATTGGTTAAAAAATGA
GCTGATTTAACAAAAATTTAACGCGAATTAATTCTGTGGAATGTGTGTCAGTTAGGGTGTGGAAAGTCCC
CAGGCTCCCCAGCAGGCAGAAGTATGCAAAGCATGCATCTCAATTAGTCAGCAACCAGGTGTGGAAAGTC
CCCAGGCTCCCCAGCAGGCAGAAGTATGCAAAGCATGCATCTCAATTAGTCAGCAACCATAGTCCCGCCC
CTAACTCCGCCCATCCCGCCCCTAACTCCGCCCAGTTCCGCCCATTCTCCGCCCCATGGCTGACTAATTT
TTTTTATTTATGCAGAGGCCGAGGCCGCCTCTGCCTCTGAGCTATTCCAGAAGTAGTGAGGAGGCTTTTT
TGGAGGCCTAGGCTTTTGCAAAAAGCTCCCGGGAGCTTGTATATCCATTTTCGGATCTGATCAGCACGTG
TTGACAATTAATCATCGGCATAGTATATCGGCATAGTATAATACGACAAGGTGAGGAACTAAACCATGGC
CAAGTTGACCAGTGCCGTTCCGGTGCTCACCGCGCGCGACGTCGCCGGAGCGGTCGAGTTCTGGACCGAC
CGGCTCGGGTTCTCCCGGGACTTCGTGGAGGACGACTTCGCCGGTGTGGTCCGGGACGACGTGACCCTGT
TCATCAGCGCGGTCCAGGACCAGGTGGTGCCGGACAACACCCTGGCCTGGGTGTGGGTGCGCGGCCTGGA
CGAGCTGTACGCCGAGTGGTCGGAGGTCGTGTCCACGAACTTCCGGGACGCCTCCGGGCCGGCCATGACC
GAGATCGGCGAGCAGCCGTGGGGGCGGGAGTTCGCCCTGCGCGACCCGGCCGGCAACTGCGTGCACTTCG
TGGCCGAGGAGCAGGACTGACACGTGCTACGAGATTTCGATTCCACCGCCGCCTTCTATGAAAGGTTGGG
CTTCGGAATCGTTTTCCGGGACGCCGGCTGGATGATCCTCCAGCGCGGGGATCTCATGCTGGAGTTCTTC
GCCCACCCCAACTTGTTTATTGCAGCTTATAATGGTTACAAATAAAGCAATAGCATCACAAATTTCACAA
ATAAAGCATTTTTTTCACTGCATTCTAGTTGTGGTTTGTCCAAACTCATCAATGTATCTTATCATGTCTG
TATACCGTCGACCTCTAGCTAGAGCTTGGCGTAATCATGGTCATAGCTGTTTCCTGTGTGAAATTGTTAT
CCGCTCACAATTCCACACAACATACGAGCCGGAAGCATAAAGTGTAAAGCCTGGGGTGCCTAATGAGTGA
GCTAACTCACATTAATTGCGTTGCGCTCACTGCCCGCTTTCCAGTCGGGAAACCTGTCGTGCCAGCTGCA
TTAATGAATCGGCCAACGCGCGGGGAGAGGCGGTTTGCGTATTGGGCGCTCTTCCGCTTCCTCGCTCACT
GACTCGCTGCGCTCGGTCGTTCGGCTGCGGCGAGCGGTATCAGCTCACTCAAAGGCGGTAATACGGTTAT
CCACAGAATCAGGGGATAACGCAGGAAAGAACATGTGAGCAAAAGGCCAGCAAAAGGCCAGGAACCGTAA
AAAGGCCGCGTTGCTGGCGTTTTTCCATAGGCTCCGCCCCCCTGACGAGCATCACAAAAATCGACGCTCA
AGTCAGAGGTGGCGAAACCCGACAGGACTATAAAGATACCAGGCGTTTCCCCCTGGAAGCTCCCTCGTGC
GCTCTCCTGTTCCGACCCTGCCGCTTACCGGATACCTGTCCGCCTTTCTCCCTTCGGGAAGCGTGGCGCT
TTCTCATAGCTCACGCTGTAGGTATCTCAGTTCGGTGTAGGTCGTTCGCTCCAAGCTGGGCTGTGTGCAC
GAACCCCCCGTTCAGCCCGACCGCTGCGCCTTATCCGGTAACTATCGTCTTGAGTCCAACCCGGTAAGAC
ACGACTTATCGCCACTGGCAGCAGCCACTGGTAACAGGATTAGCAGAGCGAGGTATGTAGGCGGTGCTAC
AGAGTTCTTGAAGTGGTGGCCTAACTACGGCTACACTAGAAGAACAGTATTTGGTATCTGCGCTCTGCTG
AAGCCAGTTACCTTCGGAAAAAGAGTTGGTAGCTCTTGATCCGGCAAACAAACCACCGCTGGTAGCGGTG
GTTTTTTTGTTTGCAAGCAGCAGATTACGCGCAGAAAAAAAGGATCTCAAGAAGATCCTTTGATCTTTTC
TACGGGGTCTGACGCTCAGTGGAACGAAAACTCACGTTAAGGGATTTTGGTCATGAGATTATCAAAAAGG
ATCTTCACCTAGATCCTTTTAAATTAAAAATGAAGTTTTAAATCAATCTAAAGTATATATGAGTAAACTT
GGTCTGACAGTTACCAATGCTTAATCAGTGAGGCACCTATCTCAGCGATCTGTCTATTTCGTTCATCCAT
AGTTGCCTGACTCCCCGTCGTGTAGATAACTACGATACGGGAGGGCTTACCATCTGGCCCCAGTGCTGCA
ATGATACCGCGAGACCCACGCTCACCGGCTCCAGATTTATCAGCAATAAACCAGCCAGCCGGAAGGGCCG
AGCGCAGAAGTGGTCCTGCAACTTTATCCGCCTCCATCCAGTCTATTAATTGTTGCCGGGAAGCTAGAGT
AAGTAGTTCGCCAGTTAATAGTTTGCGCAACGTTGTTGCCATTGCTACAGGCATCGTGGTGTCACGCTCG
TCGTTTGGTATGGCTTCATTCAGCTCCGGTTCCCAACGATCAAGGCGAGTTACATGATCCCCCATGTTGT
GCAAAAAAGCGGTTAGCTCCTTCGGTCCTCCGATCGTTGTCAGAAGTAAGTTGGCCGCAGTGTTATCACT
CATGGTTATGGCAGCACTGCATAATTCTCTTACTGTCATGCCATCCGTAAGATGCTTTTCTGTGACTGGT
GAGTACTCAACCAAGTCATTCTGAGAATAGTGTATGCGGCGACCGAGTTGCTCTTGCCCGGCGTCAATAC
GGGATAATACCGCGCCACATAGCAGAACTTTAAAAGTGCTCATCATTGGAAAACGTTCTTCGGGGCGAAA
ACTCTCAAGGATCTTACCGCTGTTGAGATCCAGTTCGATGTAACCCACTCGTGCACCCAACTGATCTTCA
GCATCTTTTACTTTCACCAGCGTTTCTGGGTGAGCAAAAACAGGAAGGCAAAATGCCGCAAAAAAGGGAA
TAAGGGCGACACGGAAATGTTGAATACTCATACTCTTCCTTTTTCAATATTATTGAAGCATTTATCAGGG
TTATTGTCTCATGAGCGGATACATATTTGAATGTATTTAGAAAAATAAACAAATAGGGGTTCCGCGCACA
TTTCCCCGAAAAGTGCCACCTGAC
